Addgene plasmid #58878: FKBP_SCF2_LD6_NTEV
Purpose: MESA split-TEV protease chain with Rapamycin FKBP ectodomain, 2 aa scaffold, 6 aa linker domain, N-terminal TEV protease
Depositing lab: Joshua Leonard. Depositing organization: Northwestern University. Publication: Modular Extracellular Sensor Architecture for Engineering Mammalian Cell-based Devices. Daringer NM, Dudek RM, Schwarz KA, Leonard JN. ACS Synth Biol. 2014 Mar 11. 10.1021/sb400128g PubMed 24611683.
Backbone
  Vector backbone: pAAV
  Backbone size w/o insert (bp): 5521
  Total vector size (bp): 6508
  Vector type: Mammalian Expression, AAV
Growth in bacteria
  Bacterial resistance: Ampicillin, 100 μg/mL
  Growth temperature: 37°C
  Growth strain: NEB Stable
  Copy number: Unknown
Gene/Insert
  Gene/Insert name: MESA split protease chain with FKBP rapamycin-binding ectodomain and N terminal fragment of TEV protease
  Species: Synthetic
  Insert size (bp): 987
  Promoter: CMV
  Cloning method: Restriction Enzyme; 5′ cloning site NheI (not destroyed); 3′ cloning site NotI (not destroyed)
  Sequencing primers: 5′ ATGTGCCGAGCCATCTCTCT; 3′ ctagctcttagtttggaagt
Terms and licenses: Academic/Nonprofit Terms; Industry Terms: Not Available to Industry
How to cite: FKBP_SCF2_LD6_NTEV was a gift from Joshua Leonard (Addgene plasmid # 58878 ; http://n2t.net/addgene:58878 ; RRID:Addgene_58878)
