[The description below was written by a language model from this plasmid's Addgene catalogue record.]
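Description:
FKBP_SCF2_LD6_NTEV is a mammalian expression plasmid built on a pAAV backbone, giving a total size of about 6.5 kb with a 987 bp synthetic insert cloned between NheI and NotI sites, both of which are retained. It is propagated in bacteria under ampicillin selection. The vector is catalogued as an AAV type, which normally implies inverted terminal repeats flanking the expression cassette for packaging into recombinant AAV. No feature table is provided, however, so the ITRs, polyadenylation signal and origin of replication are not individually documented here. Expression of the insert is driven by the CMV promoter, a strong constitutive promoter in most mammalian cell lines.

The insert encodes one chain of a Modular Extracellular Sensor Architecture (MESA) receptor, an engineered sensor system for mammalian cells. This chain carries FKBP as its ectodomain, which serves as the rapamycin-binding ligand-recognition module. It also contains a 2-amino-acid scaffold, a 6-amino-acid linker domain and the N-terminal fragment of TEV protease. In this split-protease design, the N-terminal fragment is expected to be inactive by itself. Activity would be reconstituted when rapamycin-induced dimerisation brings this chain close to a partner chain carrying the complementary TEV fragment. That partner chain is not part of this plasmid and is not described in the record. The scaffold and linker lengths in the name suggest that this construct is one of a series varying these parameters to tune receptor geometry. It is typically used for co-transfection with companion MESA chains to build and characterise ligand-responsive signalling devices in mammalian cells.
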