>Addgene plasmid #58878 | FKBP_SCF2_LD6_NTEV | addgene partial sequence | sequence record 129127 | CMV-F 5'-CGCAAATGGGCGGTAGGCGTG-3'
AGCTCTCTGGCTAACTAGAGAACCCACTGCTTACTGGCTTATCGAAATTAATACGACTCACTATAGGGAG
ACCCAAGCTGGCTAGCGCCATCATGTGCCGAGCCATCTCTCTTAGGCGCTTGCTGCTGCTGCTGCTGCAG
CTGTCACAACTCCTAGCTGTCACTCAAGGGATGGGAGTGCAGGTGGAAACCATCTCCCCAGGAGACGGGC
GCACCTTCCCCAAGCGCGGCCAGACCTGCGTGGTGCACTACACCGGGATGCTTGAAGATGGAAAGAAATT
TGATTCCTCCCGGGACAGAAACAAGCCCTTTAAGTTTATGCTAGGCAAGCAGGAGGTGATCCGAGGCTGG
GAAGAAGGGGTTGCCCAGATGAGTGTGGGTCAGAGAGCCAAACTGACTATATCTCCAGATTATGCCTATG
GTGCCACTGGGCACCCAGGCATCATCCCACCACATGCCACTCTCGTCTTCGATGTGGAGCTTCTAAAACT
GGAAAGTGCTGGTGGTAGTGCTGGTGGTAGTGCTGGTGGTAGTGCTGGTGGTAGTGCTGGTGGTCCTCGA
GCTCAAGCTTCGAATTCTGCAGTCGACGGTACCGCGGGCCCGGGATCCACCGGATCTAGAACCGGTAAGC
TTTTTTGGGCACTGGTCGTGGTTGCTGGAGTCCTGTTTTGTTATGGCTTGCTAGTGACAGTGGCTCTTTG
TGTTATCTGGGTAAGATCTGGTGAGAGCTTGTTTAAGGGGCCGCGTGATTACAACCCGATATCGAGCACC
ATTTGTCATTTGACGAATGAATCTGATGGGCACACAACATCGTTGTATGGTATTGGATTTGGTCCCTTCA
TCATTACAAA
