>Addgene plasmid #58878 | FKBP_SCF2_LD6_NTEV | addgene partial sequence | sequence record 129128 | hbeta-globpA-R2 5'-GATGCTCAAGGCCCTTCATA-3'
ACCTTTAATAGAAATTGGACAGCAAGAAAGCGAGCTTAGTGATACTTGTGGGCCAGGGCATTAGCCACAC
CAGCCACCACTTTCTGATAGGCAGCCTGCACTGGTGGGGTGAATTGCTCGAGGTTTAAACAGCTCCACCG
CGGTGGCGGCCGCCTAGCTCTTAGTTTGGAAGTTGGTTGTCACAAGACATATGCGCTCTTCCCTTTGTGG
CTCTCTAAATTTCAGCTTTTGAGGAAATGGTGGGAAATCCTTAGGCATGCGAATAATTATCATGTCCCTC
CCATCAATGAGGTGTTGTTGCAAAGTCGTGGTGTTCTTGACCTTGAATACACCATGTAGTGATTGGACCA
ACAGTGTTCCATTATTTCTTCTAAACAAGTGCTTGTTTGTAATGATGAAGGGACCAAATCCAATACCATA
CAACGATGTTGTGTGCCCATCAGATTCATTCGTCAAATGACAAATGGTGCTCGATATCGGGTTGTAATCA
CGCGGCCCCTTAAACAAGCTCTCACCAGATCTTACCCAGATAACACAAAGAGCCACTGTCACTAGCAAGC
CATAACAAAACAGGACTCCAGCAACCACGACCAGTGCCCAAAAAAGCTTACCGGTTCTAGATCCGGTGGA
TCCCGGGCCCGCGGTACCGTCGACTGCAGAATTCGAAGCTTGAGCTCGAGGACCACCAGCACTACCACCA
GCACTACCACCAGCACTACCACCAGCACTACCACCAGCACTTTCCAGTTTTAGAAGCTCCACATCGAAGA
CGAGAGTGGCATGTGGTGGGATGATGCCTGGGTGCCCAGTGGCACCATAGGCATAATCTGGAGATATAGT
CAGTTTGGCTCTCTGACCCACACTCATCTGGGC
