LOCUS       Exported 6508 bp ds-DNA circular SYN 12-MAY-2021
DEFINITION  MESA split-TEV protease chain with Rapamycin FKBP ectodomain, 2 aa
            scaffold, 6 aa linker domain, N-terminal TEV protease.
ACCESSION   .
VERSION     .
KEYWORDS    FKBP_SCF2_LD6_NTEV
SOURCE      synthetic DNA construct
  ORGANISM  synthetic DNA construct
REFERENCE   1 (bases 1 to 6508)
  AUTHORS   Daringer NM, Dudek RM, Schwarz KA, Leonard JN
  TITLE     Modular Extracellular Sensor Architecture for Engineering Mammalian
            Cell-based Devices.
  JOURNAL   ACS Synth Biol. 2014 Mar 11.
  PUBMED    24611683
REFERENCE   2 (bases 1 to 6508)
  AUTHORS   .
  TITLE     Direct Submission
  JOURNAL   Exported May 12, 2021 from SnapGene Server 1.1.58
            http://www.snapgene.com
FEATURES             Location/Qualifiers
     source          1..6508
                     /organism="synthetic DNA construct"
                     /mol_type="other DNA"
     enhancer        4..383
                     /label=CMV enhancer
                     /note="human cytomegalovirus immediate early enhancer"
     promoter        384..587
                     /label=CMV promoter
                     /note="human cytomegalovirus (CMV) immediate early
                     promoter"
     primer_bind     538..558
                     /label=CMV-F
                     /note="Human CMV immediate early promoter, forward primer"
     primer_bind     632..651
                     /label=T7
                     /note="T7 promoter, forward primer"
     promoter        632..650
                     /label=T7 promoter
                     /note="promoter for bacteriophage T7 RNA polymerase"
     CDS             754..1077
                     /codon_start=1
                     /product="human FK506-binding protein FKBP12"
                     /label=FKBP
                     /translation="MGVQVETISPGDGRTFPKRGQTCVVHYTGMLEDGKKFDSSRDRNK
                     PFKFMLGKQEVIRGWEEGVAQMSVGQRAKLTISPDYAYGATGHPGIIPPHATLVFDVEL
                     LKLE"
     misc_feature    1139..1191
                     /label=MCS
                     /note="multiple cloning site"
     polyA_signal    1784..2176
                     /label=-beta-globin poly(A)
                     /note="human beta-globin polyadenylation signal"
     rep_origin      3084..3597
                     /direction=RIGHT
                     /label=M13 ori
                     /note="M13 bacteriophage origin of replication; arrow
                     indicates direction of (+) strand synthesis"
     primer_bind     complement(3171..3190)
                     /label=F1ori-R
                     /note="F1 origin, reverse primer"
     primer_bind     3381..3402
                     /label=F1ori-F
                     /note="F1 origin, forward primer"
     primer_bind     complement(4078..4097)
                     /label=pRS-marker
                     /note="pRS vectors, use to sequence yeast selectable
                     marker"
     primer_bind     4197..4219
                     /label=pGEX 3'
                     /note="pGEX vectors, reverse primer"
     primer_bind     complement(4257..4275)
                     /label=pBRforEco
                     /note="pBR322 vectors, upsteam of EcoRI site, forward
                     primer"
     promoter        4343..4447
                     /gene="bla"
                     /label=AmpR promoter
     CDS             4448..5308
                     /codon_start=1
                     /gene="bla"
                     /product="beta-lactamase"
                     /label=AmpR
                     /note="confers resistance to ampicillin, carbenicillin, and
                     related antibiotics"
                     /translation="MSIQHFRVALIPFFAAFCLPVFAHPETLVKVKDAEDQLGARVGYI
                     ELDLNSGKILESFRPEERFPMMSTFKVLLCGAVLSRIDAGQEQLGRRIHYSQNDLVEYS
                     PVTEKHLTDGMTVRELCSAAITMSDNTAANLLLTTIGGPKELTAFLHNMGDHVTRLDRW
                     EPELNEAIPNDERDTTMPVAMATTLRKLLTGELLTLASRQQLIDWMEADKVAGPLLRSA
                     LPAGWFIADKSGAGERGSRGIIAALGPDGKPSRIVVIYTTGSQATMDERNRQIAEIGAS
                     LIKHW"
     primer_bind     complement(4666..4685)
                     /label=Amp-R
                     /note="Ampicillin resistance gene, reverse primer"
     rep_origin      5479..6067
                     /direction=RIGHT
                     /label=ori
                     /note="high-copy-number ColE1/pMB1/pBR322/pUC origin of
                     replication"
     primer_bind     5968..5987
                     /label=pBR322ori-F
                     /note="pBR322 origin, forward primer"
     primer_bind     6221..6238
                     /label=L4440
                     /note="L4440 vector, forward primer"
     repeat_region   6307..6436
                     /label=AAV2 ITR
ORIGIN
        1 gttgacattg attattgact agttattaat agtaatcaat tacggggtca ttagttcata
       61 gcccatatat ggagttccgc gttacataac ttacggtaaa tggcccgcct ggctgaccgc
      121 ccaacgaccc ccgcccattg acgtcaataa tgacgtatgt tcccatagta acgccaatag
      181 ggactttcca ttgacgtcaa tgggtggagt atttacggta aactgcccac ttggcagtac
      241 atcaagtgta tcatatgcca agtacgcccc ctattgacgt caatgacggt aaatggcccg
      301 cctggcatta tgcccagtac atgaccttat gggactttcc tacttggcag tacatctacg
      361 tattagtcat cgctattacc atggtgatgc ggttttggca gtacatcaat gggcgtggat
      421 agcggtttga ctcacgggga tttccaagtc tccaccccat tgacgtcaat gggagtttgt
      481 tttggcacca aaatcaacgg gactttccaa aatgtcgtaa caactccgcc ccattgacgc
      541 aaatgggcgg taggcgtgta cggtgggagg tctatataag cagagctctc tggctaacta
      601 gagaacccac tgcttactgg cttatcgaaa ttaatacgac tcactatagg gagacccaag
      661 ctggctagcg ccatcatgtg ccgagccatc tctcttaggc gcttgctgct gctgctgctg
      721 cagctgtcac aactcctagc tgtcactcaa gggatgggag tgcaggtgga aaccatctcc
      781 ccaggagacg ggcgcacctt ccccaagcgc ggccagacct gcgtggtgca ctacaccggg
      841 atgcttgaag atggaaagaa atttgattcc tcccgggaca gaaacaagcc ctttaagttt
      901 atgctaggca agcaggaggt gatccgaggc tgggaagaag gggttgccca gatgagtgtg
      961 ggtcagagag ccaaactgac tatatctcca gattatgcct atggtgccac tgggcaccca
     1021 ggcatcatcc caccacatgc cactctcgtc ttcgatgtgg agcttctaaa actggaaagt
     1081 gctggtggta gtgctggtgg tagtgctggt ggtagtgctg gtggtagtgc tggtggtcct
     1141 cgagctcaag cttcgaattc tgcagtcgac ggtaccgcgg gcccgggatc caccggatct
     1201 agaaccggta agcttttttg ggcactggtc gtggttgctg gagtcctgtt ttgttatggc
     1261 ttgctagtga cagtggctct ttgtgttatc tgggtaagat ctggtgagag cttgtttaag
     1321 gggccgcgtg attacaaccc gatatcgagc accatttgtc atttgacgaa tgaatctgat
     1381 gggcacacaa catcgttgta tggtattgga tttggtccct tcatcattac aaacaagcac
     1441 ttgtttagaa gaaataatgg aacactgttg gtccaatcac tacatggtgt attcaaggtc
     1501 aagaacacca cgactttgca acaacacctc attgatggga gggacatgat aattattcgc
     1561 atgcctaagg atttcccacc atttcctcaa aagctgaaat ttagagagcc acaaagggaa
     1621 gagcgcatat gtcttgtgac aaccaacttc caaactaaga gctaggcggc cgccaccgcg
     1681 gtggagctgt ttaaacctcg agcaattcac cccaccagtg caggctgcct atcagaaagt
     1741 ggtggctggt gtggctaatg ccctggccca caagtatcac taagctcgct ttcttgctgt
     1801 ccaatttcta ttaaaggttc ctttgttccc taagtccaac tactaaactg gggatattat
     1861 gaagggcctt gagcatctgg attctgccta ataaaaaaca tttattttca ttgcaatgat
     1921 gtatttaaat tatttctgaa tattttacta aaaagggaat gtgggaggtc agtgcattta
     1981 aaacataaag aaatgaagag ctagttcaaa ccttgggaaa atacactata tcttaaactc
     2041 catgaaagaa ggtgaggctg caaacagtaa tgcacattgg caacagcccc tgatgcctat
     2101 gccttattca tccctcagaa aaggattcaa gtagaggctt gatttggagg ttaaagtttt
     2161 gctatgctgt attttacatt acttattgtt ttagctgtcc tcatgaatgt cttttcacta
     2221 cccatttgct tatcctgcat ctctcagcct tgactccact cagttctctt gcttagagat
     2281 accacctttc ccctgaagtg ttccttccat gttttacggc gagatggttt ctcctcgcct
     2341 ggccactcag ccttagttgt ctctgttgtc ttatagaggt ctacttgaag aaggaaaaac
     2401 agggggcatg gtttgactgt cctgtgagcc cttcttccct gcctccccca ctcacagtga
     2461 cccggaatcc ctcgacatgg cagtctagag catggctacg tagataagta gcatggcggg
     2521 ttaatcatta actacaagga acccctagtg atggagttgg ccactccctc tctgcgcgct
     2581 cgctcgctca ctgaggccgg gcgaccaaag gtcgcccgac gcccgggctt tgcccgggcg
     2641 gcctcagtga gcgagcgagc gcgccagctg gcgtaatagc gaagaggccc gcaccgatcg
     2701 cccttcccaa cagttgcgca gcctgaatgg cgaatggaat tccagacgat tgagcgtcaa
     2761 aatgtaggta tttccatgag cgtttttcct gttgcaatgg ctggcggtaa tattgttctg
     2821 gatattaccn nnnnnnnnnn nnnnnnnnnn nnnnnnnnnn nnnnnnnnnn nnnnnnnnnn
     2881 nnnnnnnnnn nnnnnnnnnn nnnnnnnnnn nnnnnnnnnn nnnnnnnnnn nnnnnnnnnn
     2941 nnnnnnnnnn nnnnnnnnnn nnnnnnnnnn nnnnnnnnnn nnnnnnnnnn nnnnnnnnnn
     3001 nnnnnnnnnn nnnnnnnnnn nnnnnnnnnn nnnnnnnnnn nnnnnnnnnn nnnnnnnnnn
     3061 nnnnnnnnnn nnnnnnnnnn nnnnnnnnnn nnnnnnnnnn nnnnnnnnnn nnnnnnnnnn
     3121 nnnnnnnnnn nnnnnnnnnn nnnnnnnnnn nnnnnnnnnn nnnnnnnnnn nnnnnnnnnn
     3181 nnnnnnnnnn nnnnnnnnnn nnnnnnncnn nnnnnnnnnn nnnnnnnnnn nnnnnnnnnn
     3241 nnnnnnnnnn nnnnnnnnnn nnnnnnnnnn nnnnnnnnnn nnnnnnnnnn nnnnnnnnna
     3301 nnnnnnnnnn nnnnnnnnnn nnnnnnnnnn nnnnnnnnnn nnnnnnnnnc ctttgacgtt
     3361 ggagtccacg ttctttaata gtggactctt gttccaaact ggaacaacac tcaaccctat
     3421 ctcggtctat tcttttgatt tataagggat tttgccgatt tcggcctatt ggttaaaaaa
     3481 tgagctgatt taacaaaaat ttaacgcgaa ttttaacaaa atattaacgt ttacaattta
     3541 aatatttgct tatacaatct nnnnnnnnnn nnnnnnnnnn nnnnnnnnnn nnnnnnnnnn
     3601 nnnnnnnnnn nnnnnnnnnn nnnnnnnnnn nnnnnnnnnn nnnnnnnnnn nnnnnnnnnn
     3661 ctcaggcaat gacctgatag cctttgtagn nnnnnnnnnn nnnnnnnnnn nnnnnnnnnn
     3721 nnnnnnnnnn nnnnnnnnnn nnnnnnnnnn nnnnnnnntg gtgatttgac tgtctccggc
     3781 ctttctcacc cgtttgaatc tttacctaca cattactcag gcattgcatt taaaatatat
     3841 gagggttcta aaaattttta tccttgcgtt gaaataaagg cttctcccnn nnnnnnnnnn
     3901 nnnnnnnnnn nnnnnnnnnn nnnnnnnnnn nnnnnnnnnn nnnnnnnnnn nnnnnnnnnn
     3961 nnnnnnnnnn nttctttgcc ttgcctgtat gatttattgg atgttggaat tcctgatgcg
     4021 gtattttctc cttacgcatc tgtgcggtat ttcacaccgc atatggtgca ctctcagtac
     4081 aatctgctct gatgccgcat agttaagcca gccccgacac ccgccaacac ccgctgacgc
     4141 gccctgacgg gcttgtctgc tcccggcatc cgcttacaga caagctgtga ccgtctccgg
     4201 gagctgcatg tgtcagaggt tttcaccgtc atcaccgaaa cgcgcgagac gaaagggcct
     4261 cgtgatacgc ctatttttat aggttaatgt catgataata atggtttctt agacgtcagg
     4321 tggcactttt cggggaaatg tgcgcggaac ccctatttgt ttatttttct aaatacattc
     4381 aaatatgtat ccgctcatga gacaataacc ctgataaatg cttcaataat attgaaaaag
     4441 gaagagtatg agtattcaac atttccgtgt cgcccttatt cccttttttg cggcattttg
     4501 ccttcctgtt tttgctcacc cagaaacgct ggtgaaagta aaagatgctg aagatcagtt
     4561 gggtgcacga gtgggttaca tcgaactgga tctcaacagc ggtaagatcc ttgagagttt
     4621 tcgccccgaa gaacgttttc caatgatgag cacttttaaa gttctgctat gtggcgcggt
     4681 attatcccgt attgacgccg ggcaagagca actcggtcgc cgcatacact attctcagaa
     4741 tgacttggtt gagtactcac cagtcacaga aaagcatctt acggatggca tgacagtaag
     4801 agaattatgc agtgctgcca taaccatgag tgataacact gcggccaact tacttctgac
     4861 aacgatcgga ggaccgaagg agctaaccgc ttttttgcac aacatggggg atcatgtaac
     4921 tcgccttgat cgttgggaac cggagctgaa tgaagccata ccaaacgacg agcgtgacac
     4981 cacgatgcct gtagcaatgg caacaacgtt gcgcaaacta ttaactggcg aactacttac
     5041 tctagcttcc cggcaacaat taatagactg gatggaggcg gataaagttg caggaccact
     5101 tctgcgctcg gcccttccgg ctggctggtt tattgctgat aaatctggag ccggtgagcg
     5161 tgggtctcgc ggtatcattg cagcactggg gccagatggt aagccctccc gtatcgtagt
     5221 tatctacacg acggggagtc aggcaactat ggatgaacga aatagacaga tcgctgagat
     5281 aggtgcctca ctgattaagc attggtaact gtcagaccaa gtttactcat atatacttta
     5341 gattgattta aaacttcatt tttaatttaa aaggatctag gtgaagatcc tttttgataa
     5401 tctcatgacc aaaatccctt aacgtgagtt ttcgttccac tgagcgtcag accccgtaga
     5461 aaagatcaaa ggatcttctt gagatccttt ttttctgcgc gtaatctgct gcttgcaaac
     5521 aaaaaaacca ccgctaccag cggtggtttg tttgccggat caagagctac caactctttt
     5581 tccgaaggta actggcttca gcagagcgca gataccaaat actgtccttc tagtgtagcc
     5641 gtagttaggc caccacttca agaactctgt agcaccgcct acatacctcg ctctgctaat
     5701 cctgttacca gtggctgctg ccagtggcga taagtcgtgt cttaccgggt tggactcaag
     5761 acgatagtta ccggataagg cgcagcggtc gggctgaacg gggggttcgt gcacacagcc
     5821 cagcttggag cgaacgacct acaccgaact gagataccta cagcgtgagc tatgagaaag
     5881 cgccacgctt cccgaaggga gaaaggcgga caggtatccg gtaagcggca gggtcggaac
     5941 aggagagcgc acgagggagc ttccaggggg aaacgcctgg tatctttata gtcctgtcgg
     6001 gtttcgccac ctctgacttg agcgtcgatt tttgtgatgc tcgtcagggg ggcggagcct
     6061 atggaaaaac gccagcaacg cggccttttt acggttcctg gccttttgct ggccttttgc
     6121 tcacatgttc tttcctgcgt tatcccctga ttctgtggat aaccgtatta ccgcctttga
     6181 gtgagctgat accgctcgcc gcagccgaac gaccgagcgc agcgagtcag tgagcgagga
     6241 agcggaagag cgcccaatac gcaaaccgcc tctccccgcg cgttggccga ttcattaatg
     6301 cagcagctgc gcgctcgctc gctcactgag gccgcccggg caaagcccgg gcgtcgggcg
     6361 acctttggtc gcccggcctc agtgagcgag cgagcgcgca gagagggagt ggccaactcc
     6421 atcactaggg gttccttgta gttaatgatt aacccgccat gctacttatc tacgtagcca
     6481 tgctctaggg atccggccag atatacgc
//
